>Addgene plasmid #195925 | L1P22 | addgene full sequence | sequence record 387017 | Addgene NGS Result
ATGTTCAATTAGCTTTTCAATTATGAATATATATATCAATTATTGGTCGCCCTTGGCTTGTGGACAATGC
GCTACGCGCACCGGCTCCGCCCGTGGACAACCGCAAGCGGTTGCCCACCGTCGAGCGCCTTTGCCCACAA
CCCGGCGGCCGGCCGCAACAGATCGTTTTATAAATTTTTTTTTTTGAAAAAGAAAAAGCCCGAAAGGCGG
CAACCTCTCGGGCTTCTGGATTTCCGATCCCCGGAATTAGATCTTGGCAGGATATATTGTGGTGTAACGT
TATCGATCTGGATTTTAGTACTGGATTTTGGTTTTAGGAATTAGAAATTTTATTGATAGAAGTATTTTAC
AAATACAAATACATACTAAGGGTTTCTTATATGCTCAACACATGAGCGAAACCCTATAAGAACCCTAATT
TCCCTTATCGGGAAACTACTCACACATTATTTATGGAGAAAATAGAGAGAGATAGATTTGTAGAGAGAGA
CTGGTGATTTCAGCGTACCGAATTAATTCCTGAATCACTGCGACCGGCCCTCCCGCGACCCAGCCGAGCG
AGCTTAGCGAACTGTGGACGAGAACTGTGCCACCAAGCGTAAGGCCGTTCTCTCGCATTTGCCTTGCTAG
GCTCGCGCGAGTTGCTGGCTGAGGCGTTCTCGAAATCAGCTCTTGTTCGGTCGGCATCTACTCTATTCCT
TTGCCCTCGGACGAGTGCTGGGGCGTCGGTTTCCACTATCGGCGAGTACTTCTACACAGCCATCGGTCCA
GACGGCCGCGCTTCTGCGGGCGATTTGTGTACGCCCGACAGTCCCGGCTCCGGATCGGACGATTGCGTCG
CATCGACCCTGCGCCCAAGCTGCATCATCGAAATTGCCGTCAACCAAGCTCTGATAGAGTTGGTCAAGAC
CAATGCGGAGCATATACGCCCGGAGCCTTGGCGATCCTGCAAGCTCCGGATGCCTCCGCTCGAAGTAGCG
CGTCTGCTGCTCCATACAAGCCAACCACGGCCTCCAGAAGAAGATGTTGGCGACCTCGTATTGGGAATCC
CCGAACATCGCCTCGCTCCAGTCAATGACCGCTGTTATGCGGCCATTGTCCGTCAGGACATTGTTGGAGC
CGAAATCCGCGTGCACGAGGTGCCGGACTTCGGGGCAGTCCTCGGCCCAAAGCATCAGCTCATCGAGAGC
CTGCGCGACGGACGCACTGACGGTGTCGTCCATCACAGTTTGCCAGTGATACACATGGGGATCAGCAATC
GCGCATATGAAATCACGCCATGTAGTGTATTGACCGATTCCTTGCGGTCCGAATGGGCCGAACCCGCTCG
TCTGGCTAAGATCGGCCGCAGCGATAGCATCCATAGCCTCCGCGACCGGCTGAAGAACAGCGGGCAGTTC
GGTTTCAGGCAGGTCTTGCAACGTGACACCCTGTGCACGGCGGGAGATGCAATAGGTCAGGCTCTCGCTG
AACTCCCCAATGTCAAGCACTTCCGGAATCGGGAGCGCGGCCGATGCAAAGTGCCGATAAACATAACGAT
CTTTGTAGAAACCATCGGCGCAGCTATTTACCCGCAGGACATATCCACGCCCTCCTACATCGAAGCTGAA
AGCACGAGATTCTTCGCCCTCCGAGAGCTGCATCAGGTCGGAGACGCTGTCGAACTTTTCGATCAGAAAC
TTCTCGACAGACGTCGCGGTGAGTTCAGGCTTTTTCATAGGGGGGATCAGCTTGGGCTGTCCTCTCCAAA
TGAAATGAACTTCCTTATATAGAGGAAGGGTCTTGCGAAGGATAGTGGGATTGTGCGTCATCCCTTACGT
CAGTGGAGATGTCACATCAATCCACTTGCTTTGWAGACGTGGTTGGAACGTCTTCTTTTTCCACGATGCT
CCTCGTGGGTGGGGGTCCATCTTTGGGACCACTGTCGGCAGAGGCATCTTGAATGATAGCCTTTCCTTTA
TCGCAATGATGGCATTTGTAGGAGCCACCTTCCTTTTCTACTGTCCTTTCGATGAAGTGACAGATAGCTG
GGCAATGGAATCCGAGGAGGTTTCCCGAAATTACCCTTTGTTGAAAAGTCTCAATAGCCCTTTGGTCTTC
TGAGACTGTATCTTTGACATTTTTGGAGTAGGGGTACGATAACATTAACGCTTACAATTTCCATTCGCCA
TTCAGGCTGCGCAACTGTTGGGAAGGGCGATCGGTGCGGGCCTCTTCGCTATTACGCCAGCTGGCGAAAG
GGGGATGTGCTGCAAGGCGATTAAGTTGGGTAACGCCAGGGTTTTCCCAGTCACGACGTTGTAAAACGAC
GGCCAGTGAATTGTAATACGACTCACTATAGGGCTTGGAGGAATTCCAATCCCACAAAAATCTGAGCTTA
ACAGCACAGTTGCTCCTCTCAGAGCAGAATCGGGTATTCAACACCCTCATATCAACTACTACGTTGTGTA
TAACGGTCCACATGCCGGTATATACGATGACTGGGGTTGTACAAAGGCGGCAACAAACGGCGTTCCCGGA
GTTGCACACAAGAAATTTGCCACTATTACAGAGGCAAGAGCAGCAGCTGACGCGTACACAACAAGTCAGC
AAACAGACAGGTTGAACTTCATCCCCAAAGGAGAAGCTCAACTCAAGCCCAAGAGCTTTGCTAAGGCCCT
AACAAGCCCACCAAAGCAAAAAGCCCACTGGCTCACGCTAGGAACCAAAAGGCCCAGCAGTGATCCAGCC
CCAAAAGAGATCTCCTTTGCCCCGGAGATTACAATGGACGATTTCCTCTATCTTTACGATCTAGGAAGGA
AGTTCGAAGGTGAAGGTGACGACACTATGTTCACCACTGATAATGAGAAGGTTAGCCTCTTCAATTTCAG
AAAGAATGCTGACCCACAGATGGTTAGAGAGGCCTACGCAGCAAGTCTCATCAAGACGATCTACCCGAGT
AACAATCTCCAGGAGATCAAATACCTTCCCAAGAAGGTTAAAGATGCAGTCAAAAGATTCAGGACTAATT
GCATCAAGAACACAGAGAAAGACATATTTCTCAAGATCAGAAGTACTATTCCAGTATGGACGATTCAAGG
CTTGCTTCATAAACCAAGGCAAGTAATAGAGATTGGAGTCTCTAAAAAGGTAGTTCCTACTGAATCTAAG
GCCATGCATGGAGTCTAAGATTCAAATCGAGGATCTAACAGAACTCGCCGTCAAGACTGGCGAACAGTTC
ATACAGAGTCTTTTACGACTCAATGACAAGAAGAAAATCTTCGTCAACATGGTGGAGCACGACACTCTGG
TCTACTCCAAAAATGTCAAAGATACAGTCTCAGAAGATCAAAGGGCTATTGAGACTTTTCAACAAAGGAT
AATTTCGGGAAACCTCCTCGGATTCCATTGCCCAGCTATCTGTCACTTCATCGAAAGGACAGTAGAAAAG
GAAGGTGGCTCCTACAAATGCCATCATTGCGATAAAGGAAAGGCTATCATTCAAGATCTCTCTGCCGACA
GTGGTCCCAAAGATGGACCCCCACCCACGAGGAGCATCGTGGAAAAAGAAGAGGTTCCAACCACGTCTAC
AAAGCAAGTGGATTGATGTGACATCTCCACTGACGTAAGGGATGACGCACAATCCCACTATCCTTCGCAA
GACCCTTCCTCTATATAAGGAAGTTCATTTCATTTGGAGAGGACACGCTCGAGTATAAGAGCTCATTTTT
ACAACAATTACCAACAACAACAAACAACAAACAACATTACAATTACATTTACAATTATCGATACAATGGA
CACGTATGCCGGCGCTTATGATAGACAATCAAGAGAAAGAGAGAACTCTTCTGCCGCCTCTCCAGCTACA
CAGAGATCTGCCAACGAGGATAAAGCTGCTGATTTACAAAGAGAGGTAGAGAGAGATGGGGGTAGGTTTA
GATTTGTGGGTCATTTCTCTGAGGCTCCTGGTACATCAGCCTTTGGTACTGCTGAACGGCCTGAATTTGA
AAGAATATTAAATGAGTGTCGGGCCGGTCGACTAAATATGATAATAGTTTATGATGTATCTAGGTTCAGT
AGACTCAAAGTTATGGATGCAATTCCGATCGTGAGCGAGCTACTTGCACTCGGTGTTACTATCGTAAGTA
CACAAGAAGGTGTATTCAGGCAGGGTAATGTGATGGACCTTATACACCTTATTATGCGACTCGACGCTAG
CCATAAAGAGTCATCACTGAAGAGTGCTAAAATCTTGGACACCAAGAACCTGCAAAGGGAGCTTGGAGGC
TATGTAGGAGGAAAAGCTCCGTATGGTTTCGAACTCGTGAGTGAGACAAAAGAGATTACCAGAAATGGTA
GGATGGTGAACGTGGTTATTAATAAGCTAGCTCATAGCACAACCCCTCTCACAGGGCCTTTTGAGTTCGA
ACCTGACGTTATTAGATGGTGGTGGAGAGAGATCAAAACTCACAAACATCTTCCATTTAAGCCAGGTAGC
CAGGCTGCTATCCACCCTGGATCTATCACTGGGCTTTGTAAAAGGATGGATGCTGACGCAGTGCCAACTC
GAGGGGAAACAATCGGTAAGAAGACTGCATCTTCCGCTTGGGATCCCGCTACAGTTATGAGAATCCTTCG
GGATCCGCGTATTGCTGGATTCGCCGCAGAAGTCATTTATAAGAAAAAACCTGATGGTACTCCTACTACA
AAAATCGAAGGTTATAGGATCCAAAGGGATCCTATTACTTTGCGTCCAGTTGAATTAGACTGTGGACCGA
TCATCGAACCTGCCGAGTGGTACGAGTTGCAGGCCTGGCTTGATGGTAGAGGGCGTGGAAAGGGTTTATC
TCGGGGACAGGCAATTTTGTCAGCAATGGATAAGCTTTATTGTGAGTGTGGGGCTGTTATGACATCAAAA
CGTGGAGAAGAGTCAATCAAGGATTCTTACAGGTGCAGACGTCGTAAAGTGGTGGACCCTTCTGCTCCAG
GACAGCATGAGGGTACATGCAACGTTTCTATGGCTGCTCTTGATAAATTTGTGGCCGAACGTATTTTCAA
CAAGATTAGACACGCTGAAGGGGATGAGGAAACTTTAGCTCTTCTTTGGGAGGCTGCCCGGCGTTTTGGT
AAGCTAACAGAGGCACCAGAAAAAAGTGGCGAAAGAGCTAATTTGGTAGCCGAAAGAGCAGACGCCTTGA
ATGCATTGGAAGAACTTTACGAAGATAGGGCTGCCGGAGCATATGATGGACCAGTTGGTCGGAAGCATTT
CAGGAAGCAACAAGCTGCACTAACTTTGAGACAGCAAGGCGCAGAGGAGCGACTCGCAGAGCTTGAGGCC
GCCGAGGCCCCAAAGCTTCCACTCGATCAATGGTTTCCTGAGGATGCCGACGCTGATCCTACAGGTCCAA
AGAGCTGGTGGGGAAGAGCTAGCGTAGACGATAAGAGAGTGTTTGTGGGTCTATTTGTTGACAAGATTGT
AGTTACTAAGTCCACTACGGGTCGAGGACAGGGCACTCCCATCGAAAAGAGAGCCAGTATTACCTGGGCA
AAGCCTCCAACCGATGATGATGAAGACGATGCACAAGATGGTACCGAGGATGTGGCAGCATAATAAGCTT
AGAGACTCTTATCAAGAATCCCATCTCTTGCTTGCTTTTTTTTGTTGTCTTCCCTTTGATAGGGTTTGTT
TTTCTTGTTTCAGTGACTTTCTATGTTAAAAGATAATGTCAGTAAAAGGATTTGGTTTTCTATTATTCTG
AATCGATTACGGAAGATTCTTGCTTAATTCCAATCTATACAAGTATCGTGAAATAATGACCGTTTATGTG
ATTAGGAGACGTGTTTCATTAATAAAATATAAGATCAATACATTGTTAGTAGTGATAAACTATGTACAAA
TTGTATTGATTGTAAAAGAAACACAATAGGTTCCTTTTTTCTACAATATATTGTGACAGACTCTCTGTTT
TAACGAATGAATTAAATTTGTCAACGAAAAAATTAAAGAATGATGTGATCACTTTGCACCTTGGTTCATC
TTCAGAGGCTTCTGCATGTTCCATGCATTGAGGCTCTCTACGGTCACAGGTTGTGAGCCGTTGTTAAAGA
CAAACAAATGCGCTACCACAGAATCAGGGGATAACGCAGGAAAGAACATGAAGGCCTTGACAGGATATAT
TGGCGGGTAAACTAAGTCGCTGTATGTGTTTGTTTGAGATCTCATGTGAGCAAAAGGCCAGCAAAAGGCC
AGGAACCGTAAAAAGGCCGCGTTGCTGGCGTTTTTCCATAGGCTCCGCCCCCCTGACGAGCATCACAAAA
ATCGACGCTCAAGTCAGAGGTGGCGAAACCCGACAGGACTATAAAGATACCAGGCGTTTCCCCCTGGAAG
CTCCCTCGTGCGCTCTCCTGTTCCGACCCTGCCGCTTACCGGATACCTGTCCGCCTTTCTCCCTTCGGGA
AGCGTGGCGCTTTCTCATAGCTCACGCTGTAGGTATCTCAGTTCGGTGTAGGTCGTTCGCTCCAAGCTGG
GCTGTGTGCACGAACCCCCCGTTCAGCCCGACCGCTGCGCCTTATCCGGTAACTATCGTCTTGAGTCCAA
CCCGGTAAGACACGACTTATCGCCACTGGCAGCAGCCACTGGTAACAGGATTAGCAGAGCGAGGTATGTA
GGCGGTGCTACAGAGTTCTTGAAGTGGTGGCCTAACTACGGCTACACTAGAAGAACAGTATTTGGTATCT
GCGCTCTGCTGAAGCCAGTTACCTTCGGAAGAAGAGTTGGTAGCTCTTGATCCGGCAAACAAACCACCGC
TGGTAGCGGTGGTTTTTTTGTTTGCAAGCAGCAGATTACGCGCAGAAAAAAAGGATCTCAAGAAGATCCT
TTGATCTTTTCTACGGGGTCTGACGCTCAGTGGAACGAAAACTCACGTTAAGGGATTTTGGTCATGAGAT
TATCAAAAAGGATCTTCACCTAGATCCTTTTAAATTAAAAATGAAGTTTTAAATCAATCTAAAGTACTGA
GAGATCCCCTCATAATTTCCCCAAAGCGTAACCATGTGTGAATAAATTTTGAGCTAGTAGGGTTGCAGCC
ACGAGTAAGTCTTCCCTTGTTATTGTGTAGCCAGAATGCCGCAAAACTTCCATGCCTAAGCGAACTGTTG
AGAGTACGTTTCGATTTCTGACTGTGTTAGCCTGGAAGTGCTTGTCCCAACCTTGTTTCTGAGCATGAAC
GCCCGCAAGCCAACATGTTAGTTGAAGCATCAGGGCGATTAGCAGCATGATATCAAAACGCTCTGAGCTG
CTCGTTCGGCTATGGCGTAGGCCTAGTCCGTAGGCAGGACTTTTCAAGTCTCGGAAGGTTTCTTCAATCT
GCATTCGCTTCGAATAGATATTAACAAGTTGTTTGGGTGTTCGAATTTCAACAGGTAAGTTAGTTGCTAG
AACCCATGGCTCCTTTGCCGACGCTGAGTAGATTTTAGGTGACGGGTGGTGACAATGAGTCCGTGTCGAG
CGCTGATTTTTTCGGCCTTTAGAGCGAGATTTATACAATAGAATTTGGCATGAGATTGGATTGCTTTTAG
TCAGCCTCTTATAGCCTAAAGTCTTTGAGTGACTAGATGACATATCATGTAAGTTGCTGATAGGTTTCCA
GTTTTCCGCTCCTAGGTCTGCATATTGTACTTTTCCTCTTACTCGACTTAACCAGTACCAACCCAGCTTC
TCAACGGATTTATACCATGGCACTTTAAAGCCAGCATCACTGACAATGAGCGGTGTGGTGTTACTCGGTA
GAATGCTCGCAAGGTCGGCTAGAAATTGGTCATGAGCTTTCTTTGAACATTGCTCTGAAAGCGGGAACGC
TTTCTCATAAAGAGTAACAGAACGACCGTGTAGTGCGACTGAAGCTCGCAATACCATAAGTCGTTTTTGC
TCACGAATATCAGACCAGTCAACAAGTACAATGGGCATCGTATTGCCCGAACAGATAAAGCTAGCATGCC
AACGGTATACAGCGAGTCGCTCTTTGTGGAGGTGACGATTACCTAACAATCGGTCGATTCGTTTGATGTT
ATGTTTTGTTCTCGCTTTGGTTGGCAGGTTACGGCCAAGTTCGGTAAGAGTGAGAGTTTTACAGTCAAGT
AATGCGTGGCAAGCCAACGTTAAGCTGTTGAGTCGTTTTAAGTGTAATTCGGGGCAGAATTGGTAAAGAG
AGTCGTGTAAAATATCGAGTTCGCACATCTTGTTGTCTGATTATTGATTTTTCGCGAAACCATTTGATCA
TATGACAAGATGTGTATCCACCTTAACTTAATGATTTTTACCAAAATCATTAGGGGATTCATCAGTCTAA
AGTATATATGTGTAACATTGGTCTAGTGATTAGAAAAACTCATCGAGCATCAAATGAAACTGCAATTTAT
TCATATCAGGATTATCAATACCATATTTTTGAAAAAGCCGTTTCTGTAATGAAGGAGAAAACTCACCGAG
GCAGTTCCATAGGATGGCAAGATCCTGGTATCGGTCTGCGATTCCGACTCGTCCAACATCAATACAACCT
ATTAATTTCCCCTCGTCAAAAATAAGGTTATCAAGTGAGAAATCACCATGAGTGACGACTGAATCCGGTG
AGAATGGCAAAAGTTTATGCATTTCTTTCCAGACTTGTTCAACAGGCCAGCCATTACGCTCGTCATCAAA
ATCACTCGCATCAACCAAACCGTTATTCATTCGTGATTGCGCCTGAGCGAGACGAAATACGCGATCGCTG
TTAAAAGGACAATTACAAACAGGAATCGAATGCAACCGGCGCAGGAACACTGCCAGCGCATCAACAATAT
TTTCACCTGAATCAGGATATTCTTCTAATACCTGGAATGCTGTTTTCCCTGGGATCGCAGTGGTGAGTAA
CCATGCATCATCAGGAGTACGGATAAAATGCTTGATGGTCGGAAGAGGCATAAATTCCGTCAGCCAGTTT
AGTCTGACCATCTCATCTGTAACATCATTGGCAACGCTACCTTTGCCATGTTTCAGAAACAACTCTGGCG
CATCGGGCTTCCCATACAATCGGTAGATTGTCGCACCTGATTGCCCGACATTATCGCGAGCCCATTTATA
CCCATATAAATCAGCATCCATGTTGGAATTTAATCGCGGCCTTGAGCAAGACGTTTCCCGTTGAATATGG
CTCATAACACCCCTTGTATTACTGTTTATGTAAGCAGACAGTTTTATTGTTCATGATGATATATTTTTAT
CTTGTGCAATGTAACATCAGAGATTTTGAGACACAACGTGGCTTTGTTGAATAAATCGAACTTTTGCTGA
GTTGAAGGATCAGATCACGCATCTTCCCGACAACGCAGACCGTTCCGTGGCAAAGCAAAAGTTCAAAATC
ACCAACTGGTCCACCTACAACAAAGCTCTCATCAACCGTGGCTCCCTCACTTTCTGGCTGGATGATGGGG
CGATTCAGGCGATCCCCATCCAACAGCCCGCCGTCGAGCGGGCTTTTTTATCCCCGGAAGCCTGTGGATA
GAGGGTAGTTATCCACGTGAAACCGCTAATGCCCCGCAAAGCCTTGATTCACGGGGCTTTCCGGCCCGCT
CCAAAAACTATCCACGTGAAATCGCTAATCAGGGTACGTGAAATCGCTAATCGGAGTACGTGAAATCGCT
AATAAGGTCACGTGAAATCGCTAATCAAAAAGGCACGTGAGAACGCTAATAGCCCTTTCAGATCAACAGC
TTGCAAACACCCCTCGCTCCGGCAAGTAGTTACAGCAAGTAGT
Features (pLannotate 1.2.2; 19 found; start..end, strand, type, name):
    255..277     +  misc_feature   LB T-DNA repeat: left border repeat from nopaline C58 T-DNA (truncated)
    285..461     -  polyA_signal   CaMV poly(A) signal: cauliflower mosaic virus polyadenylation signal
    511..675     -  CDS            yokD (fragment): YOKD_BACSU - Experimental evidence at protein level: Swiss-Prot protein existence level 1. May contribute to antibiotic resistance. From Bacillus subtilis (strain 168).
    696..1718    -  CDS            hph: KHYB_ECOLX - Experimental evidence at protein level: Swiss-Prot protein existence level 1. The aminoglycoside phosphotransferases achieve inactivation of their antibiotic substrates by phosphorylation. Only phosphorylates hygromycin and closely related compounds such as demethyl analogs and destomycin. From Escherichia coli.
   1738..2083    -  promoter       CaMV 35S promoter: strong constitutive promoter from cauliflower mosaic virus
   1740..1786    -  promoter       minimal CaMV 35S promoter: minimal 35S promoter from cauliflower mosaic virus
   2164..2321    -  CDS            lacZα (fragment): LacZα fragment of β-galactosidase; lacZ fragment
   2324..2342    +  promoter       T7 promoter: promoter for bacteriophage T7 RNA polymerase
   2350..3156    +  CDS            IBMP_CAMVB (fragment): Experimental evidence at protein level: Swiss-Prot protein existence level 1. Enhances the ribosomal termination-reinitiation event leading to the translation of major open reading frames on the polycistronic viral RNAs. From Cauliflower mosaic virus (strain Bari 1) (CaMV).
   3340..3685    +  promoter       CaMV 35S promoter: strong constitutive promoter from cauliflower mosaic virus
   3637..3683    +  promoter       minimal CaMV 35S promoter: minimal 35S promoter from cauliflower mosaic virus
   3714..3767    +  misc_feature   TMV Ω: translational enhancer from the tobacco mosaic virus 5'-leader sequence (Gallie et al., 1988)
   6002..6160    -  CDS            CWINV2 (fragment): INV2_ARATH - Also known as BFRUCT2. Experimental evidence at transcript level: Swiss-Prot protein existence level 2. From Arabidopsis thaliana (Mouse-ear cress).
   6148..6172    +  misc_feature   RB T-DNA repeat: right border repeat from nopaline C58 T-DNA
   6263..6851    -  rep_origin     ori: high-copy-number ColE1/pMB1/pBR322/pUC origin of replication
   8210..8279    +  ncRNA          RNA-OUT: Accession: RF00240 - RNA-OUT
   8360..9175    -  CDS            KanR: aminoglycoside phosphotransferase; aph(3')-Ia; confers resistance to kanamycin in bacteria or G418 (Geneticin®) in eukaryotes
   9360..9461    +  CDS            TRA2_ECOLX (fragment): Protein predicted: Swiss-Prot protein existence level 4. Required for transposition of transposon Tn903. From Escherichia coli.
   9466..128     +  rep_origin     pSa ori (across the origin): origin of replication from bacterial plasmid pSa
