[The description below was written by a language model from this plasmid's Addgene catalogue record and pLannotate feature annotations shown in this document.]
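Description:
L1P22 is a plant expression binary vector built on the pGII-L1-Rep backbone, a "Level 1" plasmid in a modular assembly scheme. It carries a constitutive expression cassette for the serine integrase PhiC31. It replicates in E. coli through a high-copy ColE1/pUC-type origin and is selected with kanamycin (KanR, aph(3')-Ia). It also contains the pSa origin characteristic of pGreenII-style binary vectors, which supports maintenance in Agrobacterium when the replication functions are supplied in trans. Nopaline-type left and right T-DNA border repeats delimit the region transferred to plant cells.

Two transcription units lie within the T-DNA. Next to the left border, in reverse orientation, is the plant selectable marker: the hygromycin phosphotransferase gene (hph) driven by a CaMV 35S promoter and terminated by the CaMV polyadenylation signal. The payload faces the other way. A long CaMV 35S promoter region includes upstream viral sequence that the annotator scored as a fragment of a CaMV open reading frame. It is followed by the TMV Ω translational enhancer, then the PhiC31 coding sequence fused to a nuclear localization signal, and finally the UBQ1 terminator. The automated feature table does not annotate the integrase, NLS or terminator, leaving an unlabelled gap between the Ω leader and the right border, so these parts are known only from the catalogue description. A lacZα remnant and a T7 promoter sit at the cloning junction.

The depositor notes that an IS4 transposon has inserted into the backbone and is considered functionally harmless. This probably explains why the sequenced plasmid is larger than the sum of the stated backbone and insert sizes. The construct belongs to an integrase toolbox for recording gene expression during plant development, in which it provides constitutive PhiC31.
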