Addgene plasmid #195925: L1P22
Purpose: Level 1 PhiC31 cassette with constitutive promoter: p35S-PhiC31-NLS-tUBQ1
Depositing lab: Jennifer Nemhauser. Depositing organization: University of Washington. Publication: An integrase toolbox to record gene-expression during plant development. Guiziou S, Maranas CJ, Chu JC, Nemhauser JL. Nat Commun. 2023 Apr 3;14(1):1844. doi: 10.1038/s41467-023-37607-5. PubMed 37012288.
Backbone
  Vector backbone: pGII-L1-Rep
  Backbone size w/o insert (bp): 4708
  Vector type: Plant Expression
  Selectable markers: Hygromycin
Growth in bacteria
  Bacterial resistance: Kanamycin, 50 μg/mL
  Growth temperature: 37°C
  Growth strain: DH5alpha
  Copy number: High Copy
Gene/Insert
  Gene/Insert name: p35S-PhiC31-NLS-tUBQ1
  Species: Synthetic
  Insert size (bp): 3758
  Cloning method: Restriction Enzyme; 5′ cloning site Unknown (unknown if destroyed)
Terms and licenses: Academic/Nonprofit Terms; Industry Terms: Not Available to Industry
Depositor comments: IS4 Transposon present in plasmid backbone. This is a known insertion and is not of any functional concern.
How to cite: L1P22 was a gift from Jennifer Nemhauser (Addgene plasmid # 195925 ; http://n2t.net/addgene:195925 ; RRID:Addgene_195925)
